>Addgene plasmid #42623 | pCAG-p21_T145A/S146A | depositor full sequence | sequence record 60100 | pCAG-p21_T145A/S146A sequence 3716 bps
CCTGCAGGCGTTACATAACTTACGGTAAATGGCCCGCCTGGCTGACCGCCCAACGACCCCCGCCCATTGA
CGTCAATAATGACGTATGTTCCCATAGTAACGCCAATAGGGACTTTCCATTGACGTCAATGGGTGGAGTA
TTTACGGTAAACTGCCCACTTGGCAGTACATCAAGTGTATCATATGCCAAGTACGCCCCCTATTGACGTC
AATGACGGTAAATGGCCCGCCTGGCATTATGCCCAGTACATGACCTTATGGGACTTTCCTACTTGGCAGT
ACATCTACGTATTAGTCATCGCTATTAACATGGTCGAGGTGAGCCCCACGTTCTGCTTCACTCTCCCCAT
CTCCCCCCCCTCCCCACCCCCAATTTTGTATTTATTTATTTTTTAATTATTTTGTGCAGCGATGGGGGCG
GGGGGGGGGGGGGGGCGCGCGCCAGGCGGGGCGGGGCGGGGCGAGGGGCGGGGCGGGGCGAGGCGGAGAG
GTGCGGCGGCAGCCAATCAGAGCGGCGCGCTCCGAAAGTTTCCTTTTATGGCGAGGCGGCGGCGGCGGCG
GCCCTATAAAAAGCGAAGCGCGCGGCGGGCGGGGAGTCGCTGCGACGCTGCCTTCGCCCCGTGCCCCGCT
CCGCCGCCGCCTCGCGCCGCCCGCCCCGGCTCTGACTGACCGCGTTACTCCCACAGGTGAGCGGGCGGGA
CGGCCCTTCTCCTCCGGGCTGTAATTAGCGCTTGGTTTAATGACGGCTTGTTTCTTTTCTGTGGCTGCGT
GAAAGCCTTGAGGGGCTCCGGGAGGGCCCTTTGTGCGGGGGGAGCGGCTCGGGGGGTGCGTGCGTGTGTG
TGTGCGTGGGGAGCGCCGCGTGCGGCTCCGCGCTGCCCGGCGGCTGTGAGCGCTGCGGGCGCGGCGCGGG
GCTTTGTGCGCTCCGCAGTGTGCGCGAGGGGAGCGCGGCCGGGGGCGGTGCCCCGCGGTGCGGGGGGGGC
TGCGAGGGGAACAAAGGCTGCGTGCGGGGTGTGTGCGTGGGGGGGTGAGCAGGGGGTGTGGGCGCGTCGG
TCGGGCTGCAACCCCCCCTGCACCCCCCTCCCCGAGTTGCTGAGCACGGCCCGGCTTCGGGTGCGGGGCT
CCGTACGGGGCGTGGCGCGGGGCTCGCCGTGCCGGGCGGGGGGTGGCGGCAGGTGGGGGTGCCGGGCGGG
GCGGGGCCGCCTCGGGCCGGGGAGGGCTCGGGGGAGGGGCGCGGCGGCCCCCGGAGCGCCGGCGGCTGTC
GAGGCGCGGCGAGCCGCAGCCATTGCCTTTTATGGTAATCGTGCGAGAGGGCGCAGGGACTTCCTTTGTC
CCAAATCTGTGCGGAGCCGAAATCTGGGAGGCGCCGCCGCACCCCCTCTAGCGGGCGCGGGGCGAAGCGG
TGCGGCGCCGGCAGGAAGGAAATGGGCGGGGAGGGCCTTCGTGCGTCGCCGCGCCGCCGTCCCCTTCTCC
CTCTCCAGCCTCGGGGCTGTCCGCGGGGGGACGGCTGCCTTCGGGGGGGACGGGGCAGGGCGGGGTTCGG
CTTCTGGCGTGTGACCGGCGGCTCTAGACAATTGTACTAACCTTCTTCTCTTTCCTCTCCTGACAGGTTG
GTGTACAGTAGCTTCCACCATGGACTCAGATCTCGAGCTCAAGCTTCGAATTCATGTCAGAACCGGCTGG
GGATGTCCGTCAGAACCCATGCGGCAGCAAGGCCTGCCGCCGCCTCTTCGGCCCAGTGGACAGCGAGCAG
CTGAGCCGCGACTGTGATGCGCTAATGGCGGGCTGCATCCAGGAGGCCCGTGAGCGATGGAACTTCGACT
TTGTCACCGAGACACCACTGGAGGGTGACTTCGCCTGGGAGCGTGTGCGGGGCCTTGGCCTGCCCAAGCT
CTACCTTCCCACGGGGCCCCGGCGAGGCCGGGATGAGTTGGGAGGAGGCAGGCGGCCTGGCACCTCACCT
GCTCTGCTGCAGGGGACAGCAGAGGAAGACCATGTGGACCTGTCACTGTCTTGTACCCTTGTGCCTCGCT
CAGGGGAGCAGGCTGAAGGGTCCCCAGGTGGACCTGGAGACTCTCAGGGTCGAAAACGGCGGCAGGCCGC
CATGACAGATTTCTACCACTCCAAACGCCGGCTGATCTTCTCCAAGAGGAAGCCCTAAGGATCCACCGGT
CGCCAGCGGCCGCTAGCTCGACATGATAAGATACATTGATGAGTTTGGACAAACCACAACTAGAATGCAG
TGAAAAAAATGCTTTATTTGTGAAATTTGTGATGCTATTGCTTTATTTGTGAAATTTGTGATGCTATTGC
TTTATTTGTAACCATTATAAGCTGCAATAAACAAGTTAACAACAACAATTGCATTCATTTTATGTTTCAG
GTTCAGGGGGAGGTGTGGGAGGTTTTTTAAAGCAAGTAAAACCTCTACAAATGTGGTAGATCCATTTAAA
TGTTAATTAACTAGCCATGACCAAAATCCCTTAACGTGAGTTTTCGTTCCACTGAGCGTCAGACCCCGTA
GAAAAGATCAAAGGATCTTCTTGAGATCCTTTTTTTCTGCGCGTAATCTGCTGCTTGCAAACAAAAAAAC
CACCGCTACCAGCGGTGGTTTGTTTGCCGGATCAAGAGCTACCAACTCTTTTTCCGAAGGTAACTGGCTT
CAGCAGAGCGCAGATACCAAATACTGTTCTTCTAGTGTAGCCGTAGTTAGGCCACCACTTCAAGAACTCT
GTAGCACCGCCTACATACCTCGCTCTGCTAATCCTGTTACCAGTGGCTGCTGCCAGTGGCGATAAGTCGT
GTCTTACCGGGTTGGACTCAAGACGATAGTTACCGGATAAGGCGCAGCGGTCGGGCTGAACGGGGGGTTC
GTGCACACAGCCCAGCTTGGAGCGAACGACCTACACCGAACTGAGATACCTACAGCGTGAGCTATGAGAA
AGCGCCACGCTTCCCGAAGGGAGAAAGGCGGACAGGTATCCGGTAAGCGGCAGGGTCGGAACAGGAGAGC
GCACGAGGGAGCTTCCAGGGGGAAACGCCTGGTATCTTTATAGTCCTGTCGGGTTTCGCCACCTCTGACT
TGAGCGTCGATTTTTGTGATGCTCGTCAGGGGGGCGGAGCCTATGGAAAAACGCCAGCAACGCGGCCTTT
TTACGGTTCCTGGCCTTTTGCTGGCCTTTTGCTCACATGTTCTTAATTAAATTTTTCAAAAGTAGTTGAC
AATTAATCATCGGCATAGTATATCGGCATAGTATAATACGACTCACTATAGGAGGGCCATCATGGCCAAG
TTGACCAGTGCTGTCCCAGTGCTCACAGCCAGGGATGTGGCTGGAGCTGTTGAGTTCTGGACTGACAGGT
TGGGGTTCTCCAGAGATTTTGTGGAGGATGACTTTGCAGGTGTGGTCAGAGATGATGTCACCCTGTTCAT
CTCAGCAGTCCAGGACCAGGTGGTGCCTGACAACACCCTGGCTTGGGTGTGGGTGAGAGGACTGGATGAG
CTGTATGCTGAGTGGAGTGAGGTGGTCTCCACCAACTTCAGGGATGCCAGTGGCCCTGCCATGACAGAGA
TTGGAGAGCAGCCCTGGGGGAGAGAGTTTGCCCTGAGAGACCCAGCAGGCAACTGTGTGCACTTTGTGGC
AGAGGAGCAGGACTGAGGATAAGAATTGAGTTTCAGAAAAGGGGGCCTGAGTGGCCCCTTTTTTCAACTT
AATTAA
Features (pLannotate 1.2.2; 10 found; start..end, strand, type, name):
      9..312     +  enhancer       CMV enhancer: human cytomegalovirus immediate early enhancer
    314..591     +  promoter       chicken β-actin promoter: No description available
    593..1568    +  intron         chimeric intron: chimera between introns from chicken β-actin and rabbit β-globin
   1632..1663    +  misc_feature   MCS (fragment): multiple cloning site
   1664..2158    +  CDS            p21: human cyclin-dependent kinase inhibitor 1A; Homo sapiens CDKN1A; mediates p53-dependent arrest in the G1 phase of the cell cycle
   2190..2290    -  polyA_signal   SV40 poly(A) signal (fragment): SV40 polyadenylation signal
   2370..2438    -  CDS            large T antigen (fragment): large T antigen from SV40 (simian virus 40)
   2541..3129    +  rep_origin     ori: high-copy-number ColE1/pMB1/pBR322/pUC origin of replication
   3215..3262    +  promoter       EM7 promoter: synthetic bacterial promoter&nbsp
   3282..3653    +  CDS            ble: BLE_STRHI - Experimental evidence at protein level: Swiss-Prot protein existence level 1. Binding protein with a strong affinity to the bleomycin family of antibiotics. From Streptoalloteichus hindustanus.
