[The description below was written by a language model from this plasmid's Addgene catalogue record and pLannotate feature annotations shown in this document.]
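Description:
pCAG-p21_T145A/S146A is a compact mammalian expression plasmid of about 3.7 kb, built on a modified version of the Invivogen pDRIVE-CAG backbone. It is maintained in E. coli through a high-copy ColE1/pUC-type origin. Selection relies on the ble gene from Streptoalloteichus hindustanus, which encodes a bleomycin-family binding protein conferring Zeocin resistance. Because ble is driven by the synthetic bacterial EM7 promoter, it serves for bacterial propagation only. The record lists no selectable marker for mammalian cells, so the plasmid is suited to transient transfection rather than drug selection of stable lines.

The payload is the human CDKN1A coding sequence, which encodes the cyclin-dependent kinase inhibitor p21 (WAF1/Cip1), a mediator of p53-dependent G1 arrest. The insert carries two alanine substitutions, T145A and S146A, and was placed between EcoRI and BamHI sites. Replacing a threonine and a serine with alanine removes potential phosphorylation at those positions, although the record does not state the intended functional consequence. No epitope tag or reporter is annotated.

Expression is driven by the composite CAG promoter, annotated here as the CMV immediate-early enhancer, the chicken β-actin promoter and a chimeric chicken β-actin/rabbit β-globin intron. This arrangement gives strong, broadly active transcription in mammalian cells. Downstream of the insert is an SV40-derived region containing a polyadenylation signal fragment, along with a short remnant of large T antigen coding sequence; both are annotated on the reverse strand. The associated publication concerns the role of p21 in neuronal preconditioning, which suggests the plasmid was used to overexpress this mutant p21 in that setting.
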