Addgene plasmid #42623: pCAG-p21_T145A/S146A
Depositing lab: Philipp Mergenthaler. Depositing organization: Charite Universitaetsmedizin Berlin. Publication: A functional role of the cyclin-dependent kinase inhibitor 1 (p21(WAF1/CIP1)) for neuronal preconditioning. Mergenthaler P, Muselmann C, Sunwoldt J, Isaev NK, Wieloch T, Dirnagl U, Meisel A, Ruscher K. J Cereb Blood Flow Metab. 2013 Mar;33(3):351-5. doi: 10.1038/jcbfm.2012.213. Epub 2013 Jan 9. PubMed 23299246.
Backbone
  Vector backbone: pCAG
  Backbone manufacturer: Invivogen
  Modifications to backbone: Modified backbone from pDRIVE-CAG.
  Vector type: Mammalian Expression
  Selectable markers: no selectable marker
Growth in bacteria
  Bacterial resistance: Bleocin (Zeocin), 50 μg/mL
  Growth temperature: 37°C
  Growth strain: DH5alpha
  Copy number: High Copy
Gene/Insert
  Gene/Insert name: p21 (alt names: WAF1; Cip1)
  Species: H. sapiens (human)
  Mutation: T145A/S146A
  Entrez Gene: CDKN1A (a.k.a. CAP20, CDKN1, CIP1, MDA-6, P21, SDI1, WAF1, p21CIP1)
  Promoter: CAG
  Cloning method: Restriction Enzyme; 5′ cloning site EcoRI (unknown if destroyed); 3′ cloning site BamHI (unknown if destroyed)
  Sequencing primers: 5′ NA; 3′ NA
Terms and licenses: Academic/Nonprofit Terms; Industry Terms: Not Available to Industry
How to cite: pCAG-p21_T145A/S146A was a gift from Philipp Mergenthaler (Addgene plasmid # 42623 ; http://n2t.net/addgene:42623 ; RRID:Addgene_42623)
