>Addgene plasmid #42623 | pCAG-p21_T145A/S146A | addgene partial sequence | sequence record 59732 | pCAGGS5 5'-ggttcggcttctggcgtgtgacc-3'
CCTTCTTCTCTTTCCTCTCCTGACAGGTTGGTGTACAGTAGCTTCCACCATGGACTCAGATCTCGAGCTC
AAGCTTCGAATTCATGTCAGAACCGGCTGGGGATGTCCGTCAGAACCCATGCGGCAGCAAGGCCTGCCGC
CGCCTCTTCGGCCCAGTGGACAGCGAGCAGCTGAGCCGCGACTGTGATGCGCTAATGGCGGGCTGCATCC
AGGAGGCCCGTGAGCGATGGAACTTCGACTTTGTCACCGAGACACCACTGGAGGGTGACTTCGCCTGGGA
GCGTGTGCGGGGCCTTGGCCTGCCCAAGCTCTACCTTCCCACGGGGCCCCGGCGAGGCCGGGATGAGTTG
GGAGGAGGCAGGCGGCCTGGCACCTCACCTGCTCTGCTGCAGGGGACAGCAGAGGAAGACCATGTGGACC
TGTCACTGTCTTGTACCCTTGTGCCTCGCTCAGGGGAGCAGGCTGAAGGGTCCCCAGGTGGACCTGGAGA
CTCTCAGGGTCGAAAACGGCGGCAGGCCGCCATGACAGATTTCTACCACTCCAAACGCCGGCTGATCTTC
TCCAAGAGGAAGCCCTAAGGATCCACCGGTCGCCAGCGGCCGCTAGCTCGACATGATAAGATACATTGAT
GAGTTTGGACAAACCACAACTAGAATGCAGTGAAAAAAATGCTTTATTTGTGAAATTTGTGATGCTATTG
CTTTATTTGTGAAATTTGTGATGCTATTGCTTTATTTGTAACCATTATAAGCTGCAATAAACAAGTTAAC
AACAACAATTGCATTCATTTTATGTTTCAGGTTCAGGGGGAGGTGTGGGAGGTTTTTTAAAGCAAGTAAA
A
